Addgene plasmid #84657: pQCXIP-Laforin Myc (C266S,C278S)
Purpose: mammalian expression and/or retrovirus preparation
Depositing lab: Ayano Satoh. Depositing organization: Okayama University. Publication: S-nitrosylation of laforin inhibits its phosphatase activity and is implicated in Lafora disease. Toyota R, Honjo Y, Imajo R, Satoh A. Sciencematters 10.19185/matters.201606000014.
Backbone
  Vector backbone: pQCXIP
  Total vector size (bp): 7200
  Vector type: Mammalian Expression, Retroviral
Growth in bacteria
  Bacterial resistance: Ampicillin, 100 μg/mL
  Growth temperature: 37°C
  Growth strain: NEB Stable
  Copy number: Low Copy
Gene/Insert
  Gene/Insert name: Laforin
  Species: H. sapiens (human)
  Entrez Gene: EPM2A (a.k.a. EPM2, MELF)
  Promoter: 5'LTR
  Tag / fusion protein: Myc (C terminal on insert)
  Cloning method: Restriction Enzyme; 5′ cloning site BamHI (not destroyed); 3′ cloning site BamHI (not destroyed)
  Sequencing primers: 5′ CGCCATCCACGCTGTTTTGAC
Terms and licenses: Academic/Nonprofit Terms; Industry Terms: Not Available to Industry
How to cite: pQCXIP-Laforin Myc (C266S,C278S) was a gift from Ayano Satoh (Addgene plasmid # 84657 ; http://n2t.net/addgene:84657 ; RRID:Addgene_84657)
