[The description below was written by a language model from this plasmid's Addgene catalogue record.]
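Description:
pQCXIP-Laforin Myc (C266S,C278S) is a retroviral and mammalian expression plasmid built on the pQCXIP backbone, with a recorded total size of about 7.2 kb. It is propagated in bacteria as a low-copy plasmid under ampicillin selection, in a recombination-deficient strain of the kind generally used to keep LTR-containing vectors stable. No feature table accompanies the record, so the backbone elements are not individually documented. The pQCXIP name conventionally denotes a bicistronic retroviral design in which an IRES links the gene of interest to a puromycin resistance marker, but the record does not confirm this or list a mammalian selection marker.

The insert is human laforin, the product of the EPM2A gene, a phosphatase whose loss of function is associated with Lafora disease. It carries a C-terminal Myc epitope tag for detection or immunoprecipitation and, as the name indicates, two cysteine-to-serine substitutions at positions 266 and 278. The fragment was cloned by restriction digestion into a BamHI site, which is retained on both sides of the insert. The record lists the 5' LTR as the promoter.

The stated purpose is mammalian expression and/or retrovirus preparation, so the plasmid can be transfected directly or used with packaging functions to produce retroviral particles that stably deliver the tagged mutant. The associated study concerns S-nitrosylation of laforin and its inhibition of phosphatase activity. This suggests the cysteine mutant is meant for comparison with wild-type laforin in probing the role of these residues, although the record does not state each substitution's specific function.
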