>Addgene plasmid #84657 | pQCXIP-Laforin Myc (C266S,C278S) | addgene partial sequence | sequence record 166890 | LNCX 5'-AGCTCGTTTAGTGAACCGTCAGATC-3'
TTGACCTCCATAGAAGACACCGTGGACCGATCCAGCCTCCGCGGCCGGGAACGGTGCATTGGAACGGACC
TGCAGGAATTGATCCGCGGCCGCACCGGATAGGCCTCGATACGCTTAATTAACGGATCCACTAGTCCAGT
GTGGTGGAATTCTGCAGATCGCAGAACAGCACGTGTTCTCCCCGGTGCCCGGGGCTCCCACACCACCGCC
CAATCGCTGCGGCCGCCTAGTGCTCGGGCCGCGCCTGCCAGCCGCGGGGACTCCGGGCCCGGGTATTCGC
GCCGCCGCCGCCCGCCATGCGCTTCCGCTTTGGGGTGGTGGTGCCACCCGCCGTGGCCGGCGCCCGGCCG
GAGCTGCTGGTGGTGGGGTCGCGGCCCGAGCTGGGGCGTTGGGAGCCGCGCGG
