>Addgene plasmid #84657 | pQCXIP-Laforin Myc (C266S,C278S) | addgene partial sequence | sequence record 166891 | Laforin-F 5'-ACAATGAAAACAACTTGGTGGAT-3'
CTGGATTGAGGCCACTGGACACACCAATGAAATGAAGCACACAACAGACTTCTATTTTAATATTGCAGGC
CACCAAGCCATGCATTATTCAAGAATTCTACCAAATATCTGGCTGGGTAGCTGCCCTCGTCAGGTGGAAC
ATGTAACCATCAAACTGAAGCATGAATTGGGGATTACAGCTGTAATGAATTTCCAGACTGAATGGGATAT
TGTACAGAATTCCTCAGGCTGTAACCGCTACCCAGAGCCCATGACTCCAGACACTATGATTAAACTATAT
AGGGAAGAAGGCTTGGCCTACATCTGGATGCCAACACCAGATATGAGCACCGAAGGCCGAGTACAGATGC
TGCCCCAGGCGGTGTGCCTGCTGCATGCGCTGCTGGAGAAGGGACACATCGTGTACGTGCACTCCAACGC
TGGGGTGGGCCGCTCCACCGCGGCTGTCAGCGGCTGGCTCCAGTATGTGATGGGCTGGAATCTGAGGAAG
GTGCAGTATTTCCTCATGGCCAAGAGGCCGGCTGTCTACATTGACGAAGAGGCCTTGGCCCGGGCACAAG
AAGATTTTTTCCAGAAATTTGGGAAGGTTCGTTCTTCTGTGTGTAGCCTGTACTCGAGTCTAGAGGGCCC
GCGGTTCGAACAAAAACTCATCTCAGAAGAGGATCTGAATATGCATACCGGTCATCATCACCATCACCAT
TGAGTTTAAACCCGCTGATCAGCCTCGACTGTGCCTTCTAGTTGCCAGCCATCTGTTGTTTGCCCCTCCC
CCGTGCCTTCCTTGACCCTGGAAGGTGCCACTCCCACTGTCCTTTCCTAATAA
